>Addgene plasmid #208887 | mito-PDCD10-mScarlet-I | addgene full sequence | sequence record 417776 | Addgene NGS Result
TTTTCCACCATGATATTCGGCAAGCAGGCATCGCCATGGGTCACGACGAGATCCTCGCCGTCGGGCATGC
TCGCCTTGAGCCTGGCGAACAGTTCGGCTGGCGCGAGCCCCTGATGCTCTTCGTCCAGATCATCCTGATC
GACAAGACCGGCTTCCATCCGAGTACGTGCTCGCTCGATGCGATGTTTCGCTTGGTGGTCGAATGGGCAG
GTAGCCGGATCAAGCGTATGCAGCCGCCGCATTGCATCAGCCATGATGGATACTTTCTCGGCAGGAGCAA
GGTGAGATGACAGGAGATCCTGCCCCGGCACTTCGCCCAATAGCAGCCAGTCCCTTCCCGCTTCAGTGAC
AACGTCGAGCACAGCTGCGCAAGGAACGCCCGTCGTGGCCAGCCACGATAGCCGCGCTGCCTCGTCTTGC
AGTTCATTCAGGGCACCGGACAGGTCGGTCTTGACAAAAAGAACCGGGCGCCCCTGCGCTGACAGCCGGA
ACACGGCGGCATCAGAGCAGCCGATTGTCTGTTGTGCCCAGTCATAGCCGAATAGCCTCTCCACCCAAGC
GGCCGGAGAACCTGCGTGCAATCCATCTTGTTCAATCATGCGAAACGATCCTCATCCTGTCTCTTGATCG
ATCTTTGCAAAAGCCTAGGCCTCCAAAAAAGCCTCCTCACTACTTCTGGAATAGCTCAGAGGCCGAGGCG
GCCTCGGCCTCTGCATAAATAAAAAAAATTAGTCAGCCATGGGGCGGAGAATGGGCGGAACTGGGCGGAG
TTAGGGGCGGGATGGGCGGAGTTAGGGGCGGGACTATGGTTGCTGACTAATTGAGATGCATGCTTTGCAT
ACTTCTGCCTGCTGGGGAGCCTGGGGACTTTCCACACCTGGTTGCTGACTAATTGAGATGCATGCTTTGC
ATACTTCTGCCTGCTGGGGAGCCTGGGGACTTTCCACACCCTAACTGACACACATTCCACAGCTGGTTCT
TTCCGCCTCAGGACTCTTCCTTTTTCAATATTATTGAAGCATTTATCAGGGTTATTGTCTCATGAGCGGA
TACATATTTGAATGTATTTAGAAAAATAAACAAATAGGGGTTCCGCGCACATTTCCCCGAAAAGTGCCAC
CTG
[124 nt withheld, positions 1124-1247]
C
[91 nt withheld, positions 1249-1339]
A
[49 nt withheld, positions 1341-1389]
CCTTTGACGTTGGAGTCCACGTTCTTT
[37 nt withheld, positions 1417-1453]
ACCCTATCTCGGTCTATTCTTTTGATTTATAAGGGATTTTGCCGATTTCGGCCTATTGGTTAAAAAATGA
GCTGATTTAACAAAAATTTAACGCGAATTTTAACAAAATATTAACGCTTACAATTTACGCCTTAAGATAC
ATTGATGAGTTTGGACAAACCACAACTAGAATGCAGTGAAAAAAATGCTTTATTTGTGAAATTTGTGATG
CTATTGCTTTATTTGTAACCATTATAAGCTGCAATAAACAAGTTAACAACAACAATTGCATTCATTTTAT
GTTTCAGGTTCAGGGGGAGGTGTGGGAGGTTTTTTAAAGCAAGTAAAACCTCTACAAATGTGGTATGGCT
GATTATGATCAGTTATCTAGATCCGGTGGATCCCGGGCCCGCGGTACCGTCGACTGCAGAATTCCTATGC
CACTGTCTTAAACGTTTGCAAGATGAGGTTGGTTTGGTGAATAAGGCGATTCGCGCTTACGAAGACGTTA
ATTGCTTTTCCGTCTTTGAAGTAAGTCTTCAAAGTATCACTGAAAGACTTTGAGTACTTCACGAACTCCT
TCTTTTGGTGTTCGAGTGCCCTTCTATTTTGATACTGGTACTTCTTGAATACGTTGTTCACGGTATCCAA
CAGTTCCTTTATGGCGGAGGCAATGTCTTTGATAGTTTGCAGAAACCGTACCCTATCGTTGATCTCGTCC
GGGATTTTTGAGAGAATTTGCTTCAGCGCCCGAGCTTTTTCGTTGAGATCTTGGAACTCAGGCTCAGGTC
TCTCGATCATATACTCCTCAACGTCATCGGCGGCCATCCGCAGCAGAGACTCGGTGAAATTTACCTCCAC
AGATTTTTTTTCAAGAATTTTCATTATGATGTCTTGAGTCAGGCCGGGGTTTTCCTTTTCTGCCTTGATG
AACGCCGCCCGCAATGTCTGTGCTGCTGAAAGATTCACCCGTTCGAGCTCGTTAAAAACTGGATACATTA
CGGCGTACAAAGGCATGGATACCATAGACGTGGTTTCGGCTTCATTCTTCATTTCTTCCATTGTCATCCT
CATAGCTCGAGATCTGAGTCCGGACTTGTACAGCTCGTCCATGCCGCCGGTGGAGTGGCGGCCCTCGGAG
CGTTCGTACTGTTCCACCACGGTGTAGTCCTCGTTGTGGGAGGTGATGTCCAACTTGCGGTCGACGTTGT
AGGCGCCGGGCATCTGCACGGGCTTCTTGGCCTTGTAGGTGGTCTTGAAGTCCGCCAGGTAGCGGCCGCC
GTCCTTCAGGCGCAGGGCCATCTTAATGTCGCCCTTCAGCACGCCGTCCTCGGGGTACAACCGCTCGGTG
GACGCTTCCCAGCCCATTGTCTTCTTCTGCATTACGGGGCCGTCAGGAGGGAAGTTGGTGCCGCGGAGCT
TCACCTTGTAGATCAGGGTGCCGTCCTCCAGGGAGGTGTCCTGGGTCACGGTCACGGCGCCGCCGTCCTC
GAAGTTCATCACGCGCTCCCACTTGAAGCCCTCGGGGAAGGACTGCTTATAGTAGTCGGGGATGTCGGCG
GGGTGCTTGATGAAGGCCCTGGAGCCGTACATGAACTGAGGGGACAGGATGTCCCAGGAGAAGGGCAGGG
GGCCACCCTTGGTCACCTTCAGCTTGGCGGTCTGGGTGCCCTCGTAGGGGCGGCCCTCGCCCTCGCCCTC
GATCTCGAACTCGTGGCCGTTCATGGAGCCCTCCATGTGCACCTTGAACCGCATGAACTCCTTGATCACT
GCCTCGCCCTTGCTCACCATGGTGGCGACCGGTGGATCCCCCAACGAATGGATCTTGGCGCGCGGCACTG
GGAGCCGCCGGGCCGAGCCTGTCAAGCCCCGCAGCAGCAGCGGCGTCAGGACGGACATGCTAGCCAGCTT
GGGTCTCCCTATAGTGAGTCGTATTAATTTCGATAAGCCAGTAAGCAGTGGGTTCTCTAGTTAGCCAGAG
AGCTCTGCTTATATAGACCTCCCACCGTACACGCCTACCGCCCATTTGCGTCAATGGGGCGGAGTTGTTA
CGACATTTTGGAAAGTCCCGTTGATTTTGGTGCCAAAACAAACTCCCATTGACGTCAATGGGGTGGAGAC
TTGGAAATCCCCGTGAGTCAAACCGCTATCCACGCCCATTGATGTACTGCCAAAACCGCATCACCATGGT
AATAGCGATGACTAATACGTAGATGTACTGCCAAGTAGGAAAGTCCCATAAGGTCATGTACTGGGCATAA
TGCCAGGCGGGCCATTTACCGTCATTGACGTCAATAGGGGGCGTACTTGGCATATGATACACTTGATGTA
CTGCCAAGTGGGCAGTTTACCGTAAATACTCCACCCATTGACGTCAATGGAAAGTCCCTATTGGCGTTAC
TATGGGAACATACGTCATTATTGACGTCAATGGGCGGGGGTCGTTGGGCGGTCAGCCAGGCGGGCCATTT
ACCGTAAGTTATGTAACGCGGAACTCCATATATGGGCTATGAACTAATGACCCCGTAATTGATTACTATT
AATAACTAATGCATGGCGGTAATACGGTTATCCACAGAATCAGGGGATAACGCAGGAAAGAACATGTGAG
CAAAAGGCCAGCAAAAGGCCAGGAACCGTAAAAAGGCCGCGTTGCTGGCGTTTTTCCATAGGCTCCGCCC
CCCTGACGAGCATCACAAAAATCGACGCTCAAGTCAGAGGTGGCGAAACCCGACAGGACTATAAAGATAC
CAGGCGTTTCCCCCTGGAAGCTCCCTCGTGCGCTCTCCTGTTCCGACCCTGCCGCTTACCGGATACCTGT
CCGCCTTTCTCCCTTCGGGAAGCGTGGCGCTTTCTCATAGCTCACGCTGTAGGTATCTCAGTTCGGTGTA
GGTCGTTCGCTCCAAGCTGGGCTGTGTGCACGAACCCCCCGTTCAGCCCGACCGCTGCGCCTTATCCGGT
AACTATCGTCTTGAGTCCAACCCGGTAAGACACGACTTATCGCCACTGGCAGCAGCCACTGGTAACAGGA
TTAGCAGAGCGAGGTATGTAGGCGGTGCTACAGAGTTCTTGAAGTGGTGGCCTAACTACGGCTACACTAG
AAGAACAGTATTTGGTATCTGCGCTCTGCTGAAGCCAGTTACCTTCGGAAAAAGAGTTGGTAGCTCTTGA
TCCGGCAAACAAACCACCGCTGGTAGCGGTGGTTTTTTTGTTTGCAAGCAGCAGATTACGCGCAGAAAAA
AAGGATCTCAAGAAGATCCTTTGATCTTTTCTACGGGGTCTGACGCTCAGTGGAACGAAAACTCACGTTA
AGGGATTTTGGTCATGAGATTATCAAAAAGGATCTTCACCTAGATCCTTTTAAATTAAAAATGAAGTTTT
AAATCAATCTAAAGTATATATGAGTAACCTGAGGCTATGGCAGGGCCTGCCGCCCCGACGTTGGCTGCGA
GCCCTGGGCCTTCACCCGAACTTGGGGGGTGGGGTGGGGAAAAGGAAGAAACGCGGGCGTATTGGCCCCA
ATGGGGTCTCGGTGGGGTATCGACAGAGTGCCAGCCCTGGGACCGAACCCCGCGTTTATGAACAAACGAC
CCAACACCGTGCGTTTTATTCTGTCTTTTTATTGCCGTCATAGCGCGGGTTCCTTCCGGTATTGTCTCCT
TCCGTGTTTCAGTTAGCCTCCCCCTAGGGTGGGCGAAGAACTCCAGCATGAGATCCCCGCGCTGGAGGAT
CATCCAGCCGGCGTCCCGGAAAACGATTCCGAAGCCCAACCTTTCATAGAAGGCGGCGGTGGAATCGAAA
TCTCGTGATGGCAGGTTGGGCGTCGCTTGGTCGGTCATTTCGAACCCCAGAGTCCCGCTCAGAAGAACTC
GTCAAGAAGGCGATAGAAGGCGATGCGCTGCGAATCGGGAGCGGCGATACCGTAAAGCACGAGGAAGCGG
TCAGCCCATTCGCCGCCAAGCTCTTCAGCAATATCACGGGTAGCCAACGCTATGTCCTGATAGCGGTCCG
CCACACCCAGCCGGCCACAGTCGATGAATCCAGAAAAGCGGCCA
Features (pLannotate 1.2.2; 19 found; start..end, strand, type, name):
    634..991     -  promoter       SV40 promoter: SV40 enhancer and early promoter
    993..1097    -  promoter       AmpR promoter: bla
   1124..1552    +  rep_origin     f1 ori (sequence partly withheld): f1 bacteriophage origin of replication; arrow indicates direction of (+) strand synthesis
   1586..1707    -  polyA_signal   SV40 poly(A) signal: SV40 polyadenylation signal
   1730..1814    -  CDS            large T antigen (fragment): large T antigen from SV40 (simian virus 40)
   1831..1867    -  misc_feature   MCS (fragment): multiple cloning site
   1871..2506    -  CDS            PDCD10: PDC10_HUMAN - Also known as CCM3, TFAR15. Experimental evidence at protein level: Swiss-Prot protein existence level 1. Promotes cell proliferation. Modulates apoptotic pathways. Increases mitogen-activated protein kinase activity and STK26 activity (PubMed:27807006). Important for cell migration, and for normal structure and assembly of the Golgi complex (PubMed:27807006). Important for KDR/VEGFR2 signaling. Increases the stability of KDR/VEGFR2 and prevents its breakdown. Required for normal cardiovascular development. Required for normal angiogenesis, vasculogenesis and hematopoiesis during
   2507..2527    -  misc_feature   MCS (fragment): multiple cloning site
   2528..3223    -  CDS            mScarlet-I: mScarlet-I is a basic (constitutively fluorescent) red fluorescent protein published in 2016, derived from synthetic construct. It is reported to be a rapidly-maturing monomer with moderate acid sensitivity.
   3257..3331    -  CDS            COX8 presequence: mitochondrial presequence of human cytochrome c oxidase subunit VIII (Rizutto et al., 1989)
   3351..3369    -  promoter       T7 promoter: promoter for bacteriophage T7 RNA polymerase
   3385..3418    -  LTR            5' LTR (truncated) (fragment): truncated 5' long terminal repeat (LTR) from HIV-1
   3414..3617    -  promoter       CMV promoter: human cytomegalovirus (CMV) immediate early promoter
   3618..3921    -  enhancer       CMV enhancer: human cytomegalovirus immediate early enhancer
   4096..4684    -  rep_origin     ori: high-copy-number ColE1/pMB1/pBR322/pUC origin of replication
   4906..4922    +  polyA_signal   bGH poly(A) signal (fragment): bovine growth hormone polyadenylation signal
   5013..5060    -  polyA_signal   HSV TK poly(A) signal: herpes simplex virus thymidine kinase polyadenylation signal (Cole and Stacy, 1985)
   5119..5271    -  CDS            ble (fragment): BLE_KLEPN - Experimental evidence at protein level: Swiss-Prot protein existence level 1. Binding protein with a strong affinity to the bleomycin family of antibiotics. Binds to CL990; an antimitotic-antibiotic compound. From Klebsiella pneumoniae.
   5292..599     -  CDS            NeoR/KanR (across the origin): aminoglycoside phosphotransferase from Tn5; aph(3')-II (or nptII); confers resistance to neomycin, kanamycin, and G418 (Geneticin®)
