[The description below was written by a language model from this plasmid's Addgene catalogue record and pLannotate feature annotations shown in this document.]
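Description:
mito-PDCD10-mScarlet-I is a mammalian expression plasmid built on the pMTS_mScarlet-i_N1 backbone, a Clontech N1-style vector. It produces human PDCD10 (also called CCM3 or TFAR15) as a red fluorescent fusion protein that is directed to mitochondria. In bacteria it replicates from a high-copy ColE1/pUC-type origin and is selected with kanamycin. Resistance comes from a Tn5 NeoR/KanR cassette driven by tandem bacterial (bla) and SV40 early promoters and terminated by an HSV TK polyadenylation signal. The same cassette can therefore confer G418 resistance in mammalian cells. An f1 origin is also present.

The expression unit lies on the minus strand of the sequenced record. It begins with the CMV immediate-early enhancer and promoter, followed by a T7 promoter. Next comes the mitochondrial presequence of human cytochrome c oxidase subunit VIII (COX8), then mScarlet-I, a short linker derived from the multiple cloning site, the PDCD10 coding sequence and an SV40 poly(A) signal. The annotated order is thus COX8 presequence–mScarlet-I–PDCD10, which agrees with the stated purpose ("mScarlet-I-PDCD10") rather than the order implied by the plasmid name. The insert was a synthetic gene block cloned between the XhoI and EcoRI sites of the parent plasmid. A few small annotated fragments (truncated HIV-1 LTR, bGH poly(A), ble, large T antigen) look like short sequence matches rather than functional elements.

The COX8 presequence relocates the fusion to mitochondria. The associated study concerns components of the CCM complex, so this design would suit mitochondrial-trapping assays that test whether candidate partners are recruited to PDCD10. The record itself does not spell out the assay.
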