Addgene plasmid #208887: mito-PDCD10-mScarlet-I
Purpose: Express mScarlet-I-PDCD10 targeted to the mitochondria in mammalian cells.
Depositing lab: Guillaume Jacquemet. Depositing organization: Abo Akademi University. Publication: TLNRD1 is a CCM complex component and regulates endothelial barrier integrity. Ball NJ, Ghimire S, Follain G, Pajari AO, Wurzinger D, Vaitkeviciute M, Cowell AR, Berki B, Ivaska J, Paatero I, Goult BT, Jacquemet G. J Cell Biol. 2024 Sep 2;223(9):e202310030. doi: 10.1083/jcb.202310030. Epub 2024 Jul 16. PubMed 39013281.
Backbone
  Vector backbone: pMTS_mScarlet-i_N1
  Backbone manufacturer: Addgene plasmid # 85059 ; http://n2t.net/addgene:85059 ; RRID:Addgene_85059
  Vector type: Mammalian Expression
Growth in bacteria
  Bacterial resistance: Kanamycin, 50 μg/mL
  Growth temperature: 37°C
  Growth strain: DH5alpha
  Copy number: High Copy
Gene/Insert
  Gene/Insert name: CCM3
  Species: H. sapiens (human)
  Mutation: PDCD10 targeted to the mitonchondria
  Entrez Gene: PDCD10 (a.k.a. CCM3, TFAR15)
  Tag / fusion protein: mScarlet-I
  Cloning method: Restriction Enzyme; 5′ cloning site XhoI (unknown if destroyed); 3′ cloning site EcoRI (unknown if destroyed)
  Sequencing primers: 5′ CMV
Resource information
  A portion of this plasmid was derived from a plasmid made by: The mito-PDCD10-mScarlet-I construct was created by inserting a custom gene block (IDT) in the pMTS_mScarlet-i_N1 plasmid (Addgene #85059) using the XhoI/EcoRI sites.
Terms and licenses: Academic/Nonprofit Terms; Industry Terms: Not Available to Industry
How to cite: mito-PDCD10-mScarlet-I was a gift from Guillaume Jacquemet (Addgene plasmid # 208887 ; http://n2t.net/addgene:208887 ; RRID:Addgene_208887)
